>Addgene plasmid #126338 | pGWB14-LYX120 | addgene full sequence | sequence record 247289 | Addgene NGS Result
TCGGTCTTGCCTTGCTCGTCGGTGATGTACTTCACCAGCTCCGCGAAGTCGCTCTTCTTGATGGAGCGCA
TGGGGACGTGCTTGGCAATCACGCGCACCCCCCGGCCGTTTTAGCGGCTAAAAAAGTCATGGCTCTGCCC
TCGGGCGGACCACGCCCATCATGACCTTGCCAAGCTCGTCCTGCTTCTCTTCGATCTTCGCCAGCAGGGC
GAGGATCGTGGCATCACCGAACCGCGCCGTGCGCGGGTCGTCGGTGAGCCAGAGTTTCAGCAGGCCGCCC
AGGCGGCCCAGGTCGCCATTGATGCGGGCCAGCTCGCGGACGTGCTCATAGTCCACGACGCCCGTGATTT
TGTAGCCCTGGCCGACGGCCAGCAGGTAGGCCGACAGGCTCATGCCGGCCGCCGCCGCCTTTTCCTCAAT
CGCTCTTCGTTCGTCTGGAAGGCAGTACACCTTGATAGGTGGGCTGCCCTTCCTGGTTGGCTTGGTTTCA
TCAGCCATCCGCTTGCCCTCATCTGTTACGCCGGCGGTAGCCGGCCAGCCTCGCAGAGCAGGATTCCCGT
TGAGCACCGCCAGGTGCGAATAAGGGACAGTGAAGAAGGAACACCCGCTCGCGGGTGGGCCTACTTCACC
TATCCTGCCCGGCTGACGCCGTTGGATACACCAAGGAAAGTCTACACGAACCCTTTGGCAAAATCCTGTA
TATCGTGCGAAAAAGGATGGATATACCGAAAAAATCGCTATAATGACCCCGAAGCAGGGTTATGCAGCGG
AAAAGCGCCACGCTTCCCGAAGGGAGAAAGGCGGACAGGTATCCGGTAAGCGGCAGGGTCGGAACAGGAG
AGCGCACGAGGGAGCTTCCAGGGGGAAACGCCTGGTATCTTTATAGTCCTGTCGGGTTTCGCCACCTCTG
ACTTGAGCGTCGATTTTTGTGATGCTCGTCAGGGGGGCGGAGCCTATGGAAAAACGCCAGCAACGCGGCC
TTTTTACGGTTCCTGGCCTTTTGCTGGCCTTTTGCTCACATGTTCTTTCCTGCGTTATCCCCTGATTCTG
TGGATAACCGTATTACCGCCTTTGAGTGAGCTGATACCGCTCGCCGCAGCCGAACGACCGAGCGCAGCGA
GTCAGTGAGCGAGGAAGCGGAAGAGCGCCAGAAGGCCGCCAGAGAGGCCGAGCGCGGCCGTGAGGCTTGG
ACGCTAGGGCAGGGCATGAAAAAGCCCGTAGCGGGCTGCTACGGGCGTCTGACGCGGTGGAAAGGGGGAG
GGGATGTTGTCTACATGGCTCTGCTGTAGTGAGTGGGTTGCGCTCCGGCAGCGGTCCTGATCAATCGTCA
CCCTTTCTCGGTCCTTCAACGTTCCTGACAACGAGCCTCCTTTTCGCCAATCCATCGACAATCACCGCGA
GTCCCTGCTCGAACGCTGCGTCCGGACCGGCTTCGTCGAAGGCGTCTATCGCGGCCCGCAACAGCGGCGA
GAGCGGAGCCTGTTCAACGGTGCCGCCGCGCTCGCCGGCATCGCTGTCGCCGGCCTGCTCCTCAAGCACG
GCCCCAACAGTGAAGTAGCTGATTGTCATCAGCGCATTGACGGCGTCCCCGGCCGAAAAACCCGCCTCGC
AGAGGAAGCGAAGCTGCGCGTCGGCCGTTTCCATCTGCGGTGCGCCCGGTCGCGTGCCGGCATGGATGCG
CGCGCCATCGCGGTAGGCGAGCAGCGCCTGCCTGAAGCTGCGGGCATTCCCGATCAGAAATGAGCGCCAG
TCGTCGTCGGCTCTCGGCACCGAATGCGTATGATTCTCCGCCAGCATGGCTTCGGCCAGTGCGTCGAGCA
GCGCCCGCTTGTTCCTGAAGTGCCAGTAAAGCGCCGGCTGCTGAACCCCCAACCGTTCCGCCAGTTTGCG
TGTCGTCAGACCGTCTACGCCGACCTCGTTCAACAGGTCCAGGGCGGCACGGATCACTGTATTCGGCTGC
AACTTTGTCATGCTTGACACTTTATCACTGATAAACATAATATGTCCACCAACTTATCAGTGATAAAGAA
TCCGCGCGTTCAATCGGACCAGCGGAGGCTGGTCCGGAGGCCAGACGTGAAACCCAACATACCCCTGATC
GTAATTCTGAGCACTGTCGCGCTCGACGCTGTCGGCATCGGCCTGATTATGCCGGTGCTGCCGGGCCTCC
TGCGCGATCTGGTTCACTCGAACGACGTCACCGCCCACTATGGCATTCTGCTGGCGCTGTATGCGTTGGT
GCAATTTGCCTGCGCACCTGTGCTGGGCGCGCTGTCGGATCGTTTCGGGCGGCGGCCAATCTTGCTCGTC
TCGCTGGCCGGCGCCAGATCTGGGGAACCCTGTGGTTGGCATGCACATACAAATGGACGAACGGATAAAC
CTTTTCACGCCCTTTTAAATATCCGATTATTCTAATAAACGCTCTTTTCTCTTAGGTTTACCCGCCAATA
TATCCTGTCAAACACTGATAGTTTAAACGTTGCGATTAAGAATTCGAGCTCGGTACCCCCCTACTCCAAA
AATGTCAAAGATACAGTCTCAGAAGACCAAAGGGCTATTGAGACTTTTCAACAAAGGGTAATTTCGGGAA
ACCTCCTCGGATTCCATTGCCCAGCTATCTGTCACTTCATCGAAAGGACAGTAGAAAAGGAAGGTGGCTC
CTACAAATGCCATCATTGCGATAAAGGAAAGGCTATCATTCAAGATGCCTCTGCCGACAGTGGTCCCAAA
GATGGACCCCCACCCACGAGGAGCATCGTGGAAAAAGAAGACGTTCCAACCACGTCTTCAAAGCAAGTGG
ATTGATGTGACATCTCCACTGACGTAAGGGATGACGCACAATCCCACTATCCTTCGCAAGACCCTTCCTC
TATATAAGGAAGTTCATTTCATTTGGAGAGGACAGCCCAAGCTTCGACTCTAGAGGATCCCCTTAAATCG
ATATGGAACGAGCTATACAAGGAAACGACGCTAGGGAACAAGCTAACAGTGAACGTTGGGATGGAGGATC
AGGAGGTACCACTTCTCCCTTCAAACTTCCTGACGAAAGTCCGAGTTGGACTGAGTGGCGGCTACATAAC
GATGAGACGAATTCGAATCAAGATAATCCCCTTGGTTTCAAGGAAAGCTGGGGTTTCGGGAAAGTTGTAT
TTAAGAGATATCTCAGATACGACAGGACGGAAGCTTCACTGCACAGAGTCCTTGGATCTTGGACGGGAGA
TTCGGTTAACTATGCAGCATCTCGATTTTTCGGTTTCGACCAGATCGGATGTACCTATAGTATTCGGTTT
CGAGGAGTTAGTATCACCGTTTCTGGAGGGTCTCGAACTCTTCAGCATCTCTGTGAGATGGCAATTCGGT
CTAAGCAAGAACTGCTACAGCTTGCCCCAATCGAAGTGGAAAGTAATGTATCAAGAGGATGCCCTGAAGG
TACTCAAACCTTCGAAAAAGAAAGCGAGTAAGTCGAGGGCGAGCTCGAATTCGGTACGCTGAAATCACCA
GTCTCTCTCTACAAATCTATCTCTCTCTATTTTCTCCATAAATAATGTGTGAGTAGTTTCCCGATAAGGG
AAATTAGGGTTCTTATAGGGTTTCGCTCATGTGTTGAGCATATAAGAAACCCTTAGTATGTATTTGTATT
TGTAAAATACTTCTATCAATAAAATTTCTAATTCCTAAAACCAAAATCCAGTACTAAAATCCAGATCTCC
CTGCAGGTCCCCAGATTAGCCTTTTCAATTTCAGAAAGAATGCTAACCCACAGATGGTTAGAGAGGCTTA
CGCAGCAGGTCTCATCAAGACGATCTACCCGAGCAATAATCTCCAGGAAATCAAATACCTTCCCAAGAAG
GTTAAAGATGCAGTCAAAAGATTCAGGACTAACTGCATCAAGAACACAGAGAAAGATATATTTCTCAAGA
TCAGAAGTACTATTCCAGTATGGACGATTCAAGGCTTGCTTCACAAACCAAGGCAAGTAATAGAGATTGG
AGTCTCTAAAAAGGTAGTTCCCACTGAATCAAAGGCCATGGAGTCAAAGATTCAAATAGAGGACCTAACA
GAACTCGCCGTAAAGACTGGCGAACAGTTCATACAGAGTCTCTTACGACTCAATGACAAGAAGAAAATCT
TCGTCAACATGGTGGAGCACGACACACTTGTCTACTCCAAAAATATCAAAGATACAGTCTCAGAAGACCA
AAGGGCAATTGAGACTTTTCAACAAAGGGTAATATCCGGAAACCTCCTCGGATTCCATTGCCCAGCTATC
TGTCACTTTATTGTGAAGATAGTGGAAAAGGAAGGTGGCTCCTACAAATGCCATCATTGCGATAAAGGAA
AGGCCATCGTTGAAGATGCCTCTGCCGACAGTGGTCCCAAAGATGGACCCCCACCCACGAGGAGCATCGT
GGAAAAAGAAGACGTTCCAACCACGTCTTCAAAGCAAGTGGATTGATGTGATATCTCCACTGACGTAAGG
GATGACGCACAATCCCACTATCCTTCGCAAGACCCTTCCTCTATATAAGGAAGTTCATTTCATTTGGAGA
GAACACGGGGGACAAGTTTGTACAAAAAAGCAGGCTCCACCACTAGTATGGATCATCACCATGTTAAAGT
CGGTTTGAGCCGTGGAGGTAATTATAATAAAAATAAAAACCATCAACAACAGCATGAAGAAGACATGGAC
CTCCGACGAGGTCCATGGACTGCTGAAGAAGACTTCACCCTCATCAACTACATAGCTCACCATGGTGAAG
GTCGTTGGAATTCTCTCGCCCACTGTGCTGGTATATTTTTATGTGTTTTGTTTCACCTATTCTTTTTATA
ATTAACCATCGACGACGTTGATTTAAAATTGATGAGACGCACGTTTATCGTGTTGGTTAGAACTTTTATT
CTGAAAAGAATGGGTATATATGTTGGACTGTTTGTGGTAGATAAGGATTTAAGTGGGCGTGGTTTATAAT
TTCTTTCCGTACTTGGTAATCTTTTAAAAGCAGAGAATTCATCCAATAAACAAATAAAGGCAAAGGAAAG
GAGAAATAATTGACAAGATTTATTATTAAAAATAGAGAAGAAAAAACGTTCAATTGCTACCTGTATGAAC
TTTACCAATAATTGAGCTCAGAAATGAGAAACCTAATACTTGAATGACATGGAACTGTAATAGGTTTAAA
GCGAACTGGGAAAAGTTGCAGATTGAGATGGCTAAATTATCTCCGCCCAGATGTTCGACGTGGAAACATC
ACTCTTGAAGAACAACTTGTGATTCTTGAGCTGCATTCTCGTTGGGGCAATCGGTACGTTAAACATTACC
GAGTGTAGTTTCAGGCTTGTTTGGGTACTCAATTCTGATAATTTATGTTATATATGTGTAGGTGGTCAAA
AATTGCTGAGCATTTGCCAGGAAGAACTGACAACGAGATCAAGAATTACTGGAGAACCCGAGTGCAAAAG
CATGCCAAACAACTGAAATGCGACGTCAACAGCAAGCAATTTAAGGATACCATGCGTTATTTATGGATGC
CAAGGCTAGTTGAGAGAATTCAAGCAGCTGCCACCACAAACTCCAATCAAGTGACAATTAATCCAAACAA
TAACAACGCTATTAATAAGCCAAGAATGAGTGAAAATTATTCAATTAGCATGGCAGCTTCATCAGAAAAC
TCATTTGGGACGCCTGTTTCTGACCCCGGTGATTGTTACTACAATTACGCCCCAGTCATAAGTAGCAATC
AGCAAGATTATTTTCATCAAAGTACTCAACTCGGAGAATCTTTAACCATCCCCACGGGTCTAGAATTCCA
TACTGCAATGGATCAGCAAAACACGAGTCAATGGTTGGACGGTGGGAATTTCTCTGACAATTTGTGGAAC
AATGAGGAGACGTGGTTCATACAGCCCGGGGACCCAGCTTTCTTGTACAAAGTGGTTGATAACAGCGGGT
TAATTAACATCTTTTACCCATACGATGTTCCTGACTATGCGGGCTATCCCTATGACGTCCCGGACTATGC
AGGATCCTATCCATATGACGTTCCAGATTACGCTGCTCAGTGCAGCGCTTAGAGCTCGAATTTCCCCGAT
CGTTCAAACATTTGGCAATAAAGTTTCTTAAGATTGAATCCTGTTGCCGGTCTTGCGATGATTATCATAT
AATTTCTGTTGAATTACGTTAAGCATGTAATAATTAACATGTAATGCATGACGTTATTTATGAGATGGGT
TTTTATGATTAGAGTCCCGCAATTATACATTTAATACGCGATAGAAAACAAAATATAGCGCGCAAACTAG
GATAAATTATCGCGCGCGGTGTCATCTATGTTACTAGATCGGGAATTAGCTTCATCAACGCAAGACATGC
GCACGACCGTCTGACAGGAGAGGAATTTCCGACGAGCACAGAAAGGACTTGCTCTTGGACGTAGGCCTAT
TTCTCAGGCACATGTATCAAGTGTTCGGACGTGGGTTTTCGATGGTGTATCAGCCGCCGCCAACTGGGAG
ATGAGGAGGCTTTCTTGGGGGGCAGTCAGCAGTTCATTTCACAAGACAGAGGAACTTGTAAGGAGATGCA
CTGATTTATCTTGGCGCAAACCAGCAGGACGAATTAGTGGGAATAGCCCGCGAATATCTAAGTTATGCCT
GTCGGCATGAGCAGAAACTTCCAATTCGAAACAGTTTGGAGAGGTTGTTTTTGGGCATACCTTTTGTTAG
TCAGCCTCTCGATTGCTCATCGTCATTACACAGTACCGAAGTTTGATCGATCTAGTAACATAGATGACAC
CGCGCGCGATAATTTATCCTAGTTTGCGCGCTATATTTTGTTTTCTATCGCGTATTAAATGTATAATTGC
GGGACTCTAATCATAAAAACCCATCTCATAAATAACGTCATGCATTACATGTTAATTATTACATGCTTAA
CGTAATTCAACAGAAATTATATGATAATCATCGCAAGACCGGCAACAGGATTCAATCTTAAGAAACTTTA
TTGCCAAATGTTTGAACGATCTGCTTCGACGCACTCCTTCTTTACTCCACCATCTCGTCCTTATTGAAAA
CGTGGGTAGCACCAAAACGAATCAAGTCGCTGGAACTGAAGTTACCAATCACGCTGGATGATTTGCCAGT
TGGATTAATCTTGCCTTTCCCCGCATGAATAATATTGATGAATGCATGCGTGAGGGGTATTTCGATTTTG
GCAATAGCTGCAATTGCCGCGACATCCTCCAACGAGCATAATTCTTCAGAAAAATAGCGATGTTCCATGT
TGTCAGGGCATGCATGATGCACGTTATGAGGTGACGGTGCTAGGCAGTATTCCCTCAAAGTTTCATAGTC
AGTATCATATTCATCATTGCATTCCTGCAAGAGAGAATTGAGACGCAATCCACACGCTGCGGCAACCTTC
CGGCGTTCGTGGTCTATTTGCTCTTGGACGTTGCAAACGTAAGTGTTGGATCCCGGTCGGCATCTACTCT
ATTCCTTTGCCCTCGGACGAGTGCTGGGGCGTCGGTTTCCACTATCGGCGAGTACTTCTACACAGCCATC
GGTCCAGACGGCCGCGCTTCTGCGGGCGATTTGTGTACGCCCGACAGTCCCGGCTCCGGATCGGACGATT
GCGTCGCATCGACCCTGCGCCCAAGCTGCATCATCGAAATTGCCGTCAACCAAGCTCTGATAGAGTTGGT
CAAGACCAATGCGGAGCATATACGCCCGGAGCCGCGGCGATCCTGCAAGCTCCGGATGCCTCCGCTCGAA
GTAGCGCGTCTGCTGCTCCATACAAGCCAACCACGGCCTCCAGAAGAAGATGTTGGCGACCTCGTATTGG
GAATCCCCGAACATCGCCTCGCTCCAGTCAATGACCGCTGTTATGCGGCCATTGTCCGTCAGGACATTGT
TGGAGCCGAAATCCGCGTGCACGAGGTGCCGGACTTCGGGGCAGTCCTCGGCCCAAAGCATCAGCTCATC
GAGAGCCTGCGCGACGGACGCACTGACGGTGTCGTCCATCACAGTTTGCCAGTGATACACATGGGGATCA
GCAATCGCGCATATGAAATCACGCCATGTAGTGTATTGACCGATTCCTTGCGGTCCGAATGGGCCGAACC
CGCTCGTCTGGCTAAGATCGGCCGCAGCGATCGCATCCATGGCCTCCGCGACCGGCTGCAGAACAGCGGG
CAGTTCGGTTTCAGGCAGGTCTTGCAACGTGACACCCTGTGCACGGCGGGAGATGCAATAGGTCAGGCTC
TCGCTGAATTCCCCAATGTCAAGCACTTCCGGAATCGGGAGCGCGGCCGATGCAAAGTGCCGATAAACAT
AACGATCTTTGTAGAAACCATCGGCGCAGCTATTTACCCGCAGGACATATCCACGCCCTCCTACATCGAA
GCTGAAAGCACGAGATTCTTCGCCCTCCGAGAGCTGCATCAGGTCGGAGACGCTGTCGAACTTTTCGATC
AGAAACTTCTCGACAGACGTCGCGGTGAGTTCAGGCTTTTTCATATCGGGGTCGTCCTCTCCAAATGAAA
TGAACTTCCTTATATAGAGGAAGGGTCTTGCGAAGGATAGTGGGATTGTGCGTCATCCCTTACGTCAGTG
GAGATATCACATCAATCCACTTGCTTTGAAGACGTGGTTGGAACGTCTTCTTTTTCCACGATGCTCCTCG
TGGGTGGGGGTCCATCTTTGGGACCACTGTCGGCAGAGGCATCTTGAACGATAGCCTTTCCTTTATCGCA
ATGATGGCATTTGTAGGTGCCACCTTCCTTTTCTACTGTCCTTTTGATGAAGTGACAGATAGCTGGGCAA
TGGAATCCGAGGAGGTTTCCCGATATTACCCTTTGTTGAAAAGTCTCAATAGCCCTTTGGTCTTCTGAGA
CTGTATCTTTGATATTCTTGGAGTAGACGAGAGTGTCGTGCTCCACCATGTTGACGGATCTCTAGGACGC
GTCGACGCGTCGACGCGTCGACGCGTCGACGCGTCCTAGAAGCTAATTCACTGGCCGTCGTTTTACAACG
TCGTGACTGGGAAAACCCTGGCGTTACCCAACTTAATCGCCTTGCAGCACATCCCCCTTTCGCCAGCTGG
CGTAATAGCGAAGAGGCCCGCACCGATCGCCCTTCCCAACAGTTGCGCAGCCTGAATG
[44 nt withheld, positions 9159-9202]
C
[141 nt withheld, positions 9204-9344]
CCTTTGACGTTGGAGTCCACGTTCTTT
[37 nt withheld, positions 9372-9408]
ACCCTATCTCGGGCTATTCTTTTGATTTATAAGGGATTTTGCCGATTTCGGAACCACCATCAAACAGGAT
TTTCGCCTGCTGGGGCAAACCAGCGTGGACCGCTTGCTGCAACTCTCTCAGGGCCAGGCGGTGAAGGGCA
ATCAGCTGTTGCCCGTCTCACTGGTGAAAAGAAAAACCACCCCAGTACATTAAAAACGTCCGCAATGTGT
TATTAAGTTGTCTAAGCGTCAATTTGTTTACACCACAATATATCCTGCCACCAGCCAGCCAACAGCTCCC
CGACCGGCAGCTCGGCACAAAATCACCACTCGATACAGGCAGCCCATCAGTCCGGGACGGCGTCAGCGGG
AGAGCCGTTGTAAGGCGGCAGACTTTGCTCATGTTACCGATGCTATTCGGAAGAACGGCAACTAAGCTGC
CGGGTTTGAAACACGGATGATCTCGCGGAGGGTAGCATGTTGATTGTAACGATGACAGAGCGTTGCTGCC
TGTGATCAAATATCATCTCCCTCGCAGAGATCCGAATTATCAGCCTTCTTATTCATTTCTCGCTTAACCG
TGACAGGCTGTCGATCTTGAGAACTATGCCGACATAATAGGAAATCGCTGGATAAAGCCGCTGAGGAAGC
TGAGTGGCGCTATTTCTTTAGAAGTGAACGTTGACGATATCAACTCCCCTATCCATTGCTCACCGAATGG
TACAGGTCGGGGACCCGAAGTTCCGACTGTCGGCCTGATGCATCCCCGGCTGATCGACCCCAGATCTGGG
GCTGAGAAAGCCCAGTAAGGAAACAACTGTAGGTTCGAGTCGCGAGATCCCCCGGAACCAAAGGAAGTAG
GTTAAACCCGCTCCGATCAGGCCGAGCCACGCCAGGCCGAGAACATTGGTTCCTGTAGGCATCGGGATTG
GCGGATCAAACACTAAAGCTACTGGAACGAGCAGAAGTCCTCCGGCCGCCAGTTGCCAGGCGGTAAAGGT
GAGCAGAGGCACGGGAGGTTGCCACTTGCGGGTCAGCACGGTTCCGAACGCCATGGAAACCGCCCCCGCC
AGGCCCGCTGCGACGCCGACAGGATCTAGCGCTGCGTTTGGTGTCAACACCAACAGCGCCACGCCCGCAG
TTCCGCAAATAGCCCCCAGGACCGCCATCAATCGTATCGGGCTACCTAGCAGAGCGGCAGAGATGAACAC
GACCATCAGCGGCTGCACAGCGCCTACCGTCGCCGCGACCCCGCCCGGCAGGCGGTAGACCGAAATAAAC
AACAAGCTCCAGAATAGCGAAATATTAAGTGCGCCGAGGATGAAGATGCGCATCCACCAGATTCCCGTTG
GAATCTGTCGGACGATCATCACGAGCAATAAACCCGCCGGCAACGCCCGCAGCAGCATACCGGCGACCCC
TCGGCCTCGCTGTTCGGGCTCCACGAAAACGCCGGACAGATGCGCCTTGTGAGCGTCCTTGGGGCCGTCC
TCCTGTTTGAAGACCGACAGCCCAATGATCTCGCCGTCGATGTAGGCGCCGAATGCCACGGCATCTCGCA
ACCGTTCAGCGAACGCCTCCATGGGCTTTTTCTCCTCGTGCTCGTAAACGGACCCGAACATCTCTGGAGC
TTTCTTCAGGGCCGACAATCGGATCTCGCGGAAATCCTGCACGTCGGCCGCTCCAAGCCGTCGAATCTGA
GCCTTAATCACAATTGTCAATTTTAATCCTCTGTTTATCGGCAGTTCGTAGAGCGCGCCGTGCGTCCCGA
GCGATACTGAGCGAAGCAAGTGCGTCGAGCAGTGCCCGCTTGTTCCTGAAATGCCAGTAAAGCGCTGGCT
GCTGAACCCCCAGCCGGAACTGACCCCACAAGGCCCTAGCGTTTGCAATGCACCAGGTCATCATTGACCC
AGGCGTGTTCCACCAGGCCGCTGCCTCGCAACTCTTCGCAGGCTTCGCCGACCTGCTCGCGCCACTTCTT
CACGCGGGTGGAATCCGATCCGCACATGAGGCGGAAGGTTTCCAGCTTGAGCGGGTACGGCTCCCGGTGC
GAGCTGAAATAGTCGAACATCCGTCGGGCCGTCGGCGACAGCTTGCGGTACTTCTCCCATATGAATTTCG
TGTAGTGGTCGCCAGCAAACAGCACGACGATTTCCTCGTCGATCAGGACCTGGCAACGGGACGTTTTCTT
GCCACGGTCCAGGACGCGGAAGCGGTGCAGCAGCGACACCGATTCCAGGTGCCCAACGCGGTCGGACGTG
AAGCCCATCGCCGTCGCCTGTAGGCGCGACAGGCATTCCTCGGCCTTCGTGTAATACCGGCCATTGATCG
ACCAGCCCAGGTCCTGGCAAAGCTCGTAGAACGTGAAGGTGATCGGCTCGCCGATAGGGGTGCGCTTCGC
GTACTCCAACACCTGCTGCCACACCAGTTCGTCATCGTCGGCCCGCAGCTCGACGCCGGTGTAGGTGATC
TTCACGTCCTTGTTGACGTGGAAAATGACCTTGTTTTGCAGCGCCTCGCGCGGGATTTTCTTGTTGCGCG
TGGTGAACAGGGCAGAGCGGGCCGTGTCGTTTGGCATCGCTCGCATCGTGTCCGGCCACGGCGCAATATC
GAACAAGGAAAGCTGCATTTCCTTGATCTGCTGCTTCGTGTGTTTCAGCAACGCGGCCTGCTTGGCCTCG
CTGACCTGTTTTGCCAGGTCCTCGCCGGCGGTTTTTCGCTTCTTGGTCGTCATAGTTCCTCGCGTGTCGA
TGGTCATCGACTTCGCCAAACCTGCCGCCTCCTGTTCGAGACGACGCGAACGCTCCACGGCGGCCGATGG
CGCGGGCAGGGCAGGGGGAGCCAGTTGCACGCTGTCGCGCTCGATCTTGGCCGTAGCTTGCTGGACCATC
GAGCCGACGGACTGGAAGGTTTCGCGGGGCGCACGCATGACGGTGCGGCTTGCGATGGTTTCGGCATCCT
CGGCGGAAAACCCCGCGTCGATCAGTTCTTGCCTGTATGCCTTCCGGTCAAACGTCCGATTCATTCACCC
TCCTTGCGGGATTGCCCCGACTCACGCCGGGGCAATGTGCCCTTATTCCTGATTTGACCCGCCTGGTGCC
TTGGTGTCCAGATAATCCACCTTATCGGCAATGAAGTCGGTCCCGTAGACCGTCTGGCCGTCCTTCTCGT
ACTTGGTATTCCGAATCTTGCCCTGCACGAATACCAGCGACCCCTTGCCCAAATACTTGCCGTGGGCCTC
GGCCTGAGAGCCAAAACACTTGATGCGGAAGAAGTCGGTGCGCTCCTGCTTGTCGCCGGCATCGTTGCGC
CACATCTAGGTACTAAAACAATTCATCCAGTAAAATATAATATTTTATTTTCTCCCAATCAGGCTTGATC
CCCAGTAAGTCAAAAAATAGCTCGACATACTGTTCTTCCCCGATATCCTCCCTGATCGACCGGACGCAGA
AGGCAATGTCATACCACTTGTCCGCCCTGCCGCTTCTCCCAAGATCAATAAAGCCACTTACTTTGCCATC
TTTCACAAAGATGTTGCTGTCTCCCAGGTCGCCGTGGGAAAAGACAAGTTCCTCTTCGGGCTTTTCCGTC
TTTAAAAAATCATACAGCTCGCGCGGATCTTTAAATGGAGTGTCTTCTTCCCAGTTTTCGCAATCCACAT
CGGCCAGATCGTTATTCAGTAAGTAATCCAATTCGGCTAAGCGGCTGTCTAAGCTATTCGTATAGGGACA
ATCCGATATGTCGATGGAGTGAAAGAGCCTGATGCACTCCGCATACAGCTCGATAATCTTTTCAGGGCTT
TGTTCATCTTCATACTCTTCCGAGCAAAGGACGCCATCGGCCTCACTCATGAGCAGATTGCTCCAGCCAT
CATGCCGTTCAAAGTGCAGGACCTTTGGAACAGGCAGCTTTCCTTCCAGCCATAGCATCATGTCCTTTTC
CCGTTCCACATCATAGGTGGTCCCTTTATACCGGCTGTCCGTCATTTTTAAATATAGGTTTTCATTTTCT
CCCACCAGCTTATATACCTTAGCAGGAGACATTCCTTCCGTATCTTTTACGCAGCGGTATTTTTCGATCA
GTTTTTTCAATTCCGGTGATATTCTCATTTTAGCCATTTATTATTTCCTTCCTCTTTTCTACAGTATTTA
AAGATACCCCAAGAAGCTAATTATAACAAGACGAACTCCAATTCACTGTTCCTTGCATTCTAAAACCTTA
AATACCAGAAAACAGCTTTTTCAAAGTTGTTTTCAAAGTTGGCGTATAACATAGTATCGACGGAGCCGAT
TTTGAAACCACAATTATGGGTGATGCTGCCAACTTACTGATTTAGTGTATGATGGTGTTTTTGAGGTGCT
CCAGTGGCTTCTGTTTCTATCAGCTGTCCCTCCTGTTCAGCTACTGACGGGGTGGTGCGTAACGGCAAAA
GCACCGCCGGACATCAGCGCTATCTCTGCTCTCACTGCCGTAAAACATGGCAACTGCAGTTCACTTACAC
CGCTTCTCAACCCGGTACGCACCAGAAAATCATTGATATGGCCATGAATGGCGTTGGATGCCGGGCAACA
GCCCGCATTATGGGCGTTGGCCTCAACACGATTTTACGTCACTTAAAAAACTCAGGCCGCAGTCGGTAAC
CTCGCGCATACAGCCGGGCAGTGACGTCATCGTCTGCGCGGAAATGGACGAACAGTGGGGCTATGTCGGG
GCTAAATCGCGCCAGCGCTGGCTGTTTTACGCGTATGACAGTCTCCGGAAGACGGTTGTTGCGCACGTAT
TCGGTGAACGCACTATGGCGACGCTGGGGCGTCTTATGAGCCTGCTGTCACCCTTTGACGTGGTGATATG
GATGACGGATGGCTGGCCGCTGTATGAATCCCGCCTGAAGGGAAAGCTGCACGTAATCAGCAAGCGATAT
ACGCAGCGAATTGAGCGGCATAACCTGAATCTGAGGCAGCACCTGGCACGGCTGGGACGGAAGTCGCTGT
CGTTCTCAAAATCGGTGGAGCTGCATGACAAAGTCATCGGGCATTATCTGAACATAAAACACTATCAATA
AGTTGGAGTCATTACCCAATTATGATAGAATTTACAAGCTATAAGGTTATTGTCCTGGGTTTCAAGCATT
AGTCCATGCAAGTTTTTATGCTTTGCCCATTCTATAGATATATTGATAAGCGCGCTGCCTATGCCTTGCC
CCCTGAAATCCTTACATACGGCGATATCTTCTATATAAAAGATATATTATCTTATCAGTATTGTCAATAT
ATTCAAGGCAATCTGCCTCCTCATCCTCTTCATCCTCTTCGTCTTGGTAGCTTTTTAAATATGGCGCTTC
ATAGAGTAATTCTGTAAAGGTCCAATTCTCGTTTTCATACCTCGGTATAATCTTACCTATCACCTCAAAT
GGTTCGCTGGGTTTATCGCACCCCCGAACACGAGCACGGCACCCGCGACCACTATGCCAAGAATGCCCAA
GGTAAAAATTGCCGGCCCCGCCATGAAGTCCGTGAATGCCCCGACGGCCGAAGTGAAGGGCAGGCCGCCA
CCCAGGCCGCCGCCCTCACTGCCCGGCACCTGGTCGCTGAATGTCGATGCCAGCACCTGCGGCACGTCAA
TGCTTCCGGGCGTCGCGCTCGGGCTGATCGCCCATCCCGTTACTGCCCCGATCCCGGCAATGGCAAGGAC
TGCCAGCGCTGCCATTTTTGGGGTGAGGCCGTTCGCGGCCGAGGGGCGCAGCCCCTGGGGGGATGGGAGG
CCCGCGTTAGCGGGCCGGGAGGGTTCGAGAAGGGGGGGCACCCCCCTTCGGCGTGCGCGGTCACGCGCAC
AGGGCGCAGCCCTGGTTAAAAACAAGGTTTATAAATATTGGTTTAAAAGCAGGTTAAAAGACAGGTTAGC
GGTGGCCGAAAAACGGGCGGAAACCCTTGCAAATGCTGGATTTTCTGCCTGTGGACAGCCCCTCAAATGT
CAATAGGTGCGCCCCTCATCTGTCAGCACTCTGCCCCTCAAGTGTCAAGGATCGCGCCCCTCATCTGTCA
GTAGTCGCGCCCCTCAAGTGTCAATACCGCAGGGCACTTATCCCCAGGCTTGTCCACATCATCTGTGGGA
AACTCGCGTAAAATCAGGCGTTTTCGCCGATTTGCGAGGCTGGCCAGCTCCACGTCGCCGGCCGAAATCG
AGCCTGCCCCTCATCTGTCAACGCCGCGCCGGGTGAGTCGGCCCCTCAAGTGTCAACGTCCGCCCCTCAT
CTGTCAGTGAGGGCCAAGTTTTCCGCGAGGTATCCACAACGCCGGCGGCCGCGGTGTCTCGCACACGGCT
TCGACGGCGTTTCTGGCGCGTTTGCAGGGCCATAGACGGCCGCCAGCCCAGCGGCGAGGGCAACCAGCCC
GGTGAGCGTCGGAAAGGCGC
Features (pLannotate 1.2.2; 36 found; start..end, strand, type, name):
      3..89      -  CDS            traI (fragment): TRAI6_ECOLX - Experimental evidence at protein level: Swiss-Prot protein existence level 1. The initiation process of transfer DNA synthesis requires the interaction of at least three plasmid-specific components (TraH, I, and J) at the transfer origin resulting in the assembly of a specialised nucleoprotein complex - the relaxosome. Site- and strand-specific cleavage at the transfer origin is dependent on TraI and TraJ. From Escherichia coli.
    127..498     -  CDS            traJ: oriT-recognizing protein; traJ
    531..640     -  oriT           oriT: incP origin of transfer
    772..962     +  rep_origin     ori (fragment): high-copy-number ColE1/pMB1/pBR322/pUC origin of replication
   1321..1971    -  CDS            TetR: tetracycline resistance regulatory protein; tetR
   2077..2326    +  CDS            TcR (fragment): tetracycline efflux protein; tetA; confers resistance to tetracycline
   2436..2460    -  misc_feature   RB T-DNA repeat: right border repeat from nopaline C58 T-DNA
   2490..2508    +  misc_feature   MCS (fragment): pUC18/19 multiple cloning site
   2559..2904    +  promoter       CaMV 35S promoter: strong constitutive promoter from cauliflower mosaic virus
   2856..2902    +  promoter       minimal CaMV 35S promoter: minimal 35S promoter from cauliflower mosaic virus
   2914..2932    -  misc_feature   MCS (fragment): pUC18/19 multiple cloning site
   2943..3458    +  CDS            P19_TBSVC: Experimental evidence at protein level: Swiss-Prot protein existence level 1. Acts as a suppressor of RNA-mediated gene silencing, also known as post-transcriptional gene silencing (PTGS), a mechanism of plant viral defense that limits the accumulation of viral RNAs. Binds to short interfering RNAs (siRNAs) with high affinity. Acts as a molecular caliper to specifically select siRNAs based on the length of the duplex region of the RNA (By similarity). From Tomato bushy stunt virus (strain Cherry) (TBSV).
   3531..3707    +  polyA_signal   CaMV poly(A) signal: cauliflower mosaic virus polyadenylation signal
   4210..4551    +  promoter       CaMV 35S promoter: strong constitutive promoter from cauliflower mosaic virus
   4562..4586    +  protein_bind   attB1: mutant version of attB; recombination site for the Gateway® BP reaction BP Clonase™
   4679..4795    +  CDS            EOBII (fragment): EOBII_PETHY - Also known as NON1 From Petunia hybrida (Petunia).
   5173..5472    +  CDS            EOBII (fragment): EOBII_PETHY - Also known as NON1 From Petunia hybrida (Petunia).
   5912..5936    -  protein_bind   attB2: mutant version of attB; recombination site for the Gateway® BP reaction BP Clonase™
   5965..6054    +  CDS            3xHA: three tandem HA epitope tags
   6088..6340    +  terminator     NOS terminator: nopaline synthase terminator and poly(A) signal
   6769..7021    -  terminator     NOS terminator: nopaline synthase terminator and poly(A) signal
   7045..7473    -  CDS            nos (fragment): DHNO_AGRT7 - Protein inferred from homology: Swiss-Prot protein existence level 3. From Agrobacterium tumefaciens (strain T37).
   7489..8514    -  CDS            HygR: aminoglycoside phosphotransferase from E. coli; aph(4)-Ia; confers resistance to hygromycin
   8524..8868    -  promoter       CaMV 35S promoter: strong constitutive promoter from cauliflower mosaic virus
   8525..8571    -  promoter       minimal CaMV 35S promoter: minimal 35S promoter from cauliflower mosaic virus
   9006..9161    +  CDS            lacZα (fragment) (sequence partly withheld): LacZα fragment of β-galactosidase; lacZ fragment
   9159..9459    +  rep_origin     M13 ori (fragment) (sequence partly withheld): M13 bacteriophage origin of replication; arrow indicates direction of (+) strand synthesis
   9460..9590    +  CDS            lacI (fragment): lac repressor; lacI; The lac repressor binds to the lac operator to inhibit transcription in E. coli. This inhibition can be relieved by adding lactose or isopropyl-β-D-thiogalactopyranoside (IPTG).
   9644..9668    -  misc_feature   LB T-DNA repeat: left border repeat from nopaline C58 T-DNA
  11177..11240   -  CDS            TetR (fragment): tetracycline resistance regulatory protein; tetR
  11264..12412   -  CDS            trfA: trans-acting replication protein that binds to and activates oriV
  12711..13505   -  CDS            KanR: aminoglycoside phosphotransferase; aphA-3; confers resistance to kanamycin
  13697..14464   +  mobile_element IS1: prokaryotic transposable element IS1
  14473..14622   -  CDS            satA (fragment): STA_BACSU - Also known as yyaR. Experimental evidence at protein level: Swiss-Prot protein existence level 1. Involved in resistance to streptothricin, a broad-spectrum antibiotic produced by streptomycetes. Detoxifies streptothricin via acetylation of the beta amino group of the first beta-lysyl moiety of streptothricin. From Bacillus subtilis (strain 168).
  14818..15093   -  CDS            klaC (fragment): KLAC_ECOLX - Also known as telB. Protein predicted: Swiss-Prot protein existence level 4. Belongs to the kla operon, which is associated with cryptic tellurite resistance, and IncW plasmid fertility inhibition. From Escherichia coli.
  15157..15788   -  rep_origin     oriV: incP origin of replication
