[The description below was written by a language model from this plasmid's Addgene catalogue record and pLannotate feature annotations shown in this document.]
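Description:
pGWB14-LYX120 is a plant binary expression vector built on the pGWB14 backbone, intended for Agrobacterium-mediated transient or stable expression in plants. The backbone carries broad-host-range IncP replication functions (oriV with the trans-acting replication protein trfA), which allow low-copy maintenance in both E. coli and Agrobacterium. It also carries an oriT with traJ for mobilisation. Bacterial selection is by kanamycin (an aphA-3 type KanR gene). The annotation also picks up an IS1 element and several fragments of tetracycline-resistance, lacZα, lacI, M13 and ColE1 origin sequences, which appear to be backbone remnants.

Between the nopaline-type right and left T-DNA borders, the main cassette uses a CaMV 35S promoter to drive the Nicotiana benthamiana gene model Niben101Scf03049g06001.1. The record describes this gene as a transcription factor. It is flanked by attB1 and attB2 sites, fused at its C-terminus to a 3xHA epitope tag, and followed by a NOS terminator. The insert was introduced by Gibson cloning and retains a native intron that is spliced out in planta. This is consistent with the coding region being annotated as two separated fragments, both with similarity to the petunia protein EOBII.

The T-DNA also holds a 35S-driven hygromycin resistance gene with a NOS terminator for selecting transformed plants. The feature table additionally shows a separate 35S-driven P19 silencing suppressor from tomato bushy stunt virus with a CaMV poly(A) signal. The catalogue entry does not mention P19, but it would be expected to boost transient expression by limiting post-transcriptional gene silencing. The HA tag allows detection or immunoprecipitation of the expressed factor, though the record does not name a specific downstream application.
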