Addgene plasmid #126338: pGWB14-LYX120
Purpose: With a Nicotiana benthamiana transcription factor in PGWB14 backbone, for Agrobacterium mediated transient or stable expression corresponding transcription factor fused with a C-terminal HA tag.
Depositing lab: Silin Zhong. Depositing organization: Chinese University of Hong Kong.
Backbone
  Vector backbone: pGWB14
  Vector type: Plant Expression
  Selectable markers: Hygromycin
Growth in bacteria
  Bacterial resistance: Kanamycin, 50 μg/mL
  Growth temperature: 37°C
  Growth strain: DH5alpha
  Copy number: Low Copy
Gene/Insert
  Gene/Insert name: Niben101Scf03049g06001.1
  Species: Nicotiana benthamiana
  Promoter: CaMV 35S
  Tag / fusion protein: HA (C terminal on insert)
  Cloning method: Gibson Cloning
Terms and licenses: Academic/Nonprofit Terms; Industry Terms: Not Available to Industry
Depositor comments: The insert contains a native intron and will be processed to a mature mRNA when expressed in vivo.
How to cite: pGWB14-LYX120 was a gift from Silin Zhong (Addgene plasmid # 126338 ; http://n2t.net/addgene:126338 ; RRID:Addgene_126338)
