>Addgene plasmid #126338 | pGWB14-LYX120 | depositor partial sequence | sequence record 241612 | Niben101Scf03049g06001.1
ATGGATCATCACCATGTTAAAGTCGGTTTGAGCCGTGGAGGTAATTATAATAAAAATAAAAACCATCAAC
AACAGCATGAAGAAGACATGGACCTCCGACGAGGTCCATGGACTGCTGAAGAAGACTTCACCCTCATCAA
CTACATAGCTCACCATGGTGAAGGTCGTTGGAATTCTCTCGCCCACTGTGCTGGTTTAAAGCGAACTGGG
AAAAGTTGCAGATTGAGATGGCTAAATTATCTCCGCCCAGATGTTCGACGTGGAAACATCACTCTTGAAG
AACAACTTGTGATTCTTGAGCTGCATTCTCGTTGGGGCAATCGGTGGTCAAAAATTGCTGAGCATTTGCC
AGGAAGAACTGACAACGAGATCAAGAATTACTGGAGAACCCGAGTGCAAAAGCATGCCAAACAACTGAAA
TGCGACGTCAACAGCAAGCAATTTAAGGATACCATGCGTTATTTATGGATGCCAAGGCTAGTTGAGAGAA
TTCAAGCAGCTGCCACCACAAACTCCAATCAAGTGACAATTAATCCAAACAATAACAACGCTATTAATAA
GCCAAGAATGAGTGAAAATTATTCAATTAGCATGGCAGCTTCATCAGAAAACTCATTTGGGACGCCTGTT
TCTGACCCCGGTGATTGTTACTACAATTACGCCCCAGTCATAAGTAGCAATCAGCAAGATTATTTTCATC
AAAGTACTCAACTCGGAGAATCTTTAACCATCCCCACGGGTCTAGAATTCCATACTGCAATGGATCAGCA
AAACACGAGTCAATGGTTGGACGGTGGGAATTTCTCTGACAATTTGTGGAACAATGAGGAGACGTGGTTC
ATACAG
